Addgene plasmid #162854: pUCP20 PilBN189*
Purpose: Expression of PilB N189 Amber with a C-terminal histag
Depositing lab: Katrina Forest. Depositing organization: University of Wisconsin, Madison.
Backbone
  Vector backbone: pUCP20
  Backbone size w/o insert (bp): 3643
  Vector type: Bacterial Expression
Growth in bacteria
  Bacterial resistance: Ampicillin, 100 μg/mL
  Growth temperature: 37°C
  Growth strain: DH5alpha
  Copy number: High Copy
Gene/Insert
  Gene/Insert name: PilB
  Species: Pseudomonas aeruginosa
  Insert size (bp): 1728
  Mutation: N189Amber
  Tag / fusion protein: Histidine tag (H6x) (C terminal on insert)
  Cloning method: Gibson Cloning
Resource information
  A portion of this plasmid was derived from a plasmid made by: clone from pUCP20 PilB
Terms and licenses: Academic/Nonprofit Terms; Industry Terms: Not Available to Industry
Depositor comments: Amber mutation was inserted concomitant to replacing the original UAG stop codon with UAA from pUCP20 PilB
How to cite: pUCP20 PilBN189* was a gift from Katrina Forest (Addgene plasmid # 162854 ; http://n2t.net/addgene:162854 ; RRID:Addgene_162854)
