[The description below was written by a language model from this plasmid's Addgene catalogue record and pLannotate feature annotations shown in this document.]
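Description:
pUCP20 PilBN189* is a bacterial expression plasmid built on pUCP20, an Escherichia coli–Pseudomonas shuttle vector. It carries two replication systems. The first is a high-copy ColE1/pUC-type origin for propagation in E. coli. The second is the pRO1600 oriV with its Rep protein coding region (annotated as a fragment), which supports replication in Pseudomonas aeruginosa and related hosts. Selection is through the bla β-lactamase gene under its own promoter, conferring resistance to ampicillin and carbenicillin. Short remnants of bom, rop and lacI are annotated, but only as fragments. No full-length lac repressor gene appears in the feature table.

The insert is the P. aeruginosa pilB gene, placed by Gibson assembly downstream of the lac promoter and operator, with a CAP binding site just upstream across the circular junction. PilB is the ATPase motor that powers extension of the type IV pilus, and so contributes to twitching motility, surface adhesion and biofilm maturation. In this derivative of pUCP20 PilB, the codon for asparagine 189 has been changed to an amber (UAG) codon. The gene's original UAG terminator was changed to UAA at the same time, leaving position 189 as the only amber codon in the reading frame. The record also lists a C-terminal hexahistidine tag, which the feature table does not annotate separately. Because the tag lies beyond the amber codon, it would be present only on full-length, read-through protein.

The stated purpose is simply expression of the amber variant with the His tag. The design fits amber suppression approaches, such as site-specific incorporation of a non-canonical amino acid at residue 189, but the record does not name a suppressor system or an application.
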