Features (pLannotate 1.2.2; 12 found; start..end, strand, type, name):
      1..31      +  promoter       lac promoter: promoter for the E. coli lac operon
     39..55      +  protein_bind   lac operator: The lac repressor binds to the lac operator to inhibit transcription in E. coli. This inhibition can be relieved by adding lactose or isopropyl-β-D-thiogalactopyranoside (IPTG). lac repressor encoded by lacI
     75..1772    +  CDS            pilB: PILB_PSEAE - Experimental evidence at protein level: Swiss-Prot protein existence level 1. ATPase component of the type IV pilus (T4P) that plays a role in surface and host cell adhesion, colonization, biofilm maturation, virulence, and twitching, a form of surface-associated motility facilitated by cycles of extension, adhesion, and retraction of T4P fibers (PubMed:15659660, PubMed:28854278). Acts as a molecular motor to provide the energy that is required for biogenesis of the pilus and the extrusion of substrates generated in the cytoplasm (PubMed:8102361, PubMed:18174131). PilB ATPase acti
   1803..2632    -  CDS            pRO1600 Rep (fragment): replication protein for the broad-host-range plasmid pRO1600 from Pseudomonas aeruginosa&nbsp
   2646..2997    +  rep_origin     pRO1600 oriV: broad-host-range origin of replication from Pseudomonas aeruginosa plasmid pRO1600; requires the pRO1600 Rep protein for replication (West et al., 1994)
   3043..3091    -  misc_feature   bom (fragment): basis of mobility region from pBR322
   3193..3228    -  CDS            rop (fragment): Rop protein, which maintains plasmids at low copy number; rop
   3323..3427    +  promoter       AmpR promoter: bla
   3428..4288    +  CDS            AmpR: β-lactamase; bla; confers resistance to ampicillin, carbenicillin, and related antibiotics
   4459..5047    +  rep_origin     ori: high-copy-number ColE1/pMB1/pBR322/pUC origin of replication
   5230..5322    +  CDS            lacI (fragment): lac repressor; lacI; The lac repressor binds to the lac operator to inhibit transcription in E. coli. This inhibition can be relieved by adding lactose or isopropyl-β-D-thiogalactopyranoside (IPTG).
   5335..5356    +  protein_bind   CAP binding site: CAP binding activates transcription in the presence of cAMP. E. coli catabolite activator protein
>Addgene plasmid #162854 | pUCP20 PilBN189* | addgene full sequence | sequence record 328901 | Addgene NGS Result
TTTACACTTTATGCTTCCGGCTCGTATGTTGTGTGGAATTGTGAGCGGATAACAATTTCACACAGGAAAC
AGCTATGAACGACAGCATCCAACTGAGCGGTCTGTCCCGACAGCTCGTCCAAGCCAATCTACTCGACGAA
AAGACCGCCCTGCAGGCCCAGACGCAGGCGCAGCGCAACAAGCTGTCGCTGGTGACGCACCTGGTGCAGA
ACAAGCTGGTAAGCGGCCTGGCCCTGGCCGAATTGTCCGCCGAGCAGTTCGGCATCGCCTATTGCGACCT
GAACAGCCTGGACAGGGAAAGCTTTCCGCGGGACGCCATCAGCGAAAAGCTGGTCCGCCAGCACCGGGTC
ATTCCCCTGTGGCGGCGGGGCAACAAGTTGTTCGTAGGCATCTCCGACGCCGCCAACCACCAGGCCATCA
ACGACGTCCAGTTCAGCACTGGCCTGACGACCGAGGCCATTCTGGTCGAGGACGACAAGCTCGGCCTTGC
CATCGACAAGCTATTCGAGAATGCAACCGACGGCTTGGCAGGTCTCGATGACGTGGACCTGGAAGGACTG
GATGTAGGCGTCAAGGAAACGTCCGGACAAGAAGATACTGGCGCGGAGGCAGACGACGCTCCCGTCGTCC
GCTTCGTCTAGAAGATGCTGCTGGACGCTATCAAAGGCGGGTCTTCCGACTTGCACTTCGAGCCCTACGA
GAAGATCTACCGGGTGCGCTTCCGTACCGACGGCATGCTTCACGAAGTGGCCAAGCCGCCGATCCAGTTG
GCCAGTCGTATCTCTGCTCGTCTCAAGGTAATGGCCGGCCTGGATATCTCCGAACGACGCAAGCCGCAGG
ACGGACGGATCAAGATGCGCGTGTCGAAGACCAAGTCCATCGACTTCCGCGTCAACACCCTGCCGACCCT
GTGGGGCGAGAAGATCGTGATGCGGATCCTCGACTCCTCCAGCGCGCAGATGGGCATCGACGCCCTGGGC
TACGAGGAGGACCAGAAGGAACTCTACCTGGCCGCACTCAAGCAGCCGCAGGGCATGATCCTGGTCACCG
GCCCCACCGGCTCGGGCAAGACGGTATCGCTGTACACCGGCCTGAACATCCTCAATACCACCGACATCAA
CATTTCCACCGCCGAAGACCCGGTGGAGATCAACCTGGAAGGCATCAACCAGGTCAACGTCAATCCGCGC
CAGGGCATGGACTTCTCCCAGGCGCTGCGCGCCTTCCTGCGCCAGGACCCGGACGTGATCATGGTCGGCG
AGATCCGCGACCTGGAGACCGCCGAGATCGCCATCAAGGCGGCGCAGACCGGGCATATGGTGATGTCCAC
CCTGCACACCAACAGCGCCGCCGAGACCCTGACCCGCCTGCTGAACATGGGCGTACCGGCGTTCAACCTG
GCGACCTCGGTGAACCTGATCATCGCCCAGCGCCTTGCGCGAAAACTCTGTTCGCACTGCAAGAAAGAGC
ACGACGTACCGAAGGAAACCCTGCTTCACGAAGGTTTCCCAGAAGAGTTGATCGGCACCTTCAAGCTGTA
TTCACCAGTGGGCTGCGACCATTGCAAGAACGGTTACAAGGGCCGTGTCGGTATTTATGAAGTAGTTAAA
AACACCCCGGCCCTGCAGCGGATTATCATGGAGGAAGGCAACTCCATCGAGATCGCCGAGCAAGCCCGCA
AAGAAGGCTTCAACGATCTGCGCACCTCAGGCCTGCTGAAAGCCATGCAGGGGATCACCAGCCTGGAGGA
AGTCAACCGCGTGACCAAGGATAGGCCGGGCCATCATCATCACCATCATTAAGCCAGATCCAGCGGCATC
TGGGTTAGTCGAGCGCGGGCCGCTTCCCATGTCTCACCAGGGCGAGCCTGTTTCGCGATCTCAGCATCTG
AAATCTTCCCGGCCTTGCGCTTCGCTGGGGCCTTACCCACCGCCTTGGCGGGCTTCTTCGGTCCAAAACT
GAACAACAGATGTGTGACCTTGCGCCCGGTCTTTCGCTGCGCCCACTCCACCTGTAGCGGGCTGTGCTCG
TTGATCTGCGTCACGGCTGGATCAAGCACTCGCAACTTGAAGTCCTTGATCGAGGGATACCGGCCTTCCA
GTTGAAACCACTTTCGCAGCTGGTCAATTTCTATTTCGCGCTGGCCGATGCTGTCCCATTGCATGAGCAG
CTCGTAAAGCCTGATCGCGTGGGTGCTGTCCATCTTGGCCACGTCAGCCAAGGCGTATTTGGTGAACTGT
TTGGTGAGTTCCGTCAGGTACGGCAGCATGTCTTTGGTGAACCTGAGTTCTACACGGCCCTCACCCTCCC
GGTAGATGATTGTTTGCACCCAGCCGGTAATCATCACACTCGGTCTTTTCCCCTTGCCATTGGGCTCTTG
GGTTAACCGGACTTCCCGCCGTTTCAGGCGCAGGGCCGCTTCTTTGAGCTGGTTGTAGGAAGATTCGATA
GGGACACCCGCCATCGTCGCTATGTCCTCCGCCGTCACTGAATACATCACTTCATCGGTGACAGGCTCGC
TCCTCTTCACCTGGCTAATACAGGCCAGAACGATCCGCTGTTCCTGAACACTGAGGCGATACGCGGCCTC
GACCAGGGCATTGCTTTTGTAAACCATTGGGGGTGAGGCCACGTTCGACATTCCTTGTGTATAAGGGGAC
ACTGTATCTGCGTCCCACAATACAACAAATCCGTCCCTTTACAACAACAAATCCGTCCCTTCTTAACAAC
AAATCCGTCCCTTAATGGCAACAAATCCGTCCCTTTTTAAACTCTACAGGCCACGGATTACGTGGCCTGT
AGACGTCCTAAAAGGTTTAAAAGGGAAAAGGAAGAAAAGGGTGGAAACGCAAAAAACGCACCACTACGTG
GCCCCGTTGGGGCCGCATTTGTGCCCCTGAAGGGGCGGGGGAGGCGTCTGGGCAATCCCCGTTTTACCAG
TCCCCTATCGCCGCCTGAGAGGGCGCAGGAAGCGAGTAATCAGGGTATCGAGGCGGATTCACCCTTGGCG
TCCAACCAGCGGCACCAGCGGCGCCTGAGAGGATGGTGCACTCTCAGTACAATCTGCTCTGATGCCGCAT
AGTTAAGCCAGCCCCGACACCCGCCAACACCCGCTGACGCGCCCTGACGGGCTTGTCTGCTCCCGGCATC
CGCTTACAGACAAGCTGTGACCGTCTCCGGGAGCTGCATGTGTCAGAGGTTTTCACCGTCATCACCGAAA
CGCGCGAGACGAAAGGGCCTCGTGATACGCCTATTTTTATAGGTTAATGTCATGATAATAATGGTTTCTT
AGACGTCAGGTGGCACTTTTCGGGGAAATGTGCGCGGAACCCCTATTTGTTTATTTTTCTAAATACATTC
AAATATGTATCCGCTCATGAGACAATAACCCTGATAAATGCTTCAATAATATTGAAAAAGGAAGAGTATG
AGTATTCAACATTTCCGTGTCGCCCTTATTCCCTTTTTTGCGGCATTTTGCCTTCCTGTTTTTGCTCACC
CAGAAACGCTGGTGAAAGTAAAAGATGCTGAAGATCAGTTGGGTGCACGAGTGGGTTACATCGAACTGGA
TCTCAACAGCGGTAAGATCCTTGAGAGTTTTCGCCCCGAAGAACGTTTTCCAATGATGAGCACTTTTAAA
GTTCTGCTATGTGGCGCGGTATTATCCCGTATTGACGCCGGGCAAGAGCAACTCGGTCGCCGCATACACT
ATTCTCAGAATGACTTGGTTGAGTACTCACCAGTCACAGAAAAGCATCTTACGGATGGCATGACAGTAAG
AGAATTATGCAGTGCTGCCATAACCATGAGTGATAACACTGCGGCCAACTTACTTCTGACAACGATCGGA
GGACCGAAGGAGCTAACCGCTTTTTTGCACAACATGGGGGATCATGTAACTCGCCTTGATCGTTGGGAAC
CGGAGCTGAATGAAGCCATACCAAACGACGAGCGTGACACCACGATGCCTGTAGCAATGGCAACAACGTT
GCGCAAACTATTAACTGGCGAACTACTTACTCTAGCTTCCCGGCAACAATTAATAGACTGGATGGAGGCG
GATAAAGTTGCAGGACCACTTCTGCGCTCGGCCCTTCCGGCTGGCTGGTTTATTGCTGATAAATCTGGAG
CCGGTGAGCGTGGGTCTCGCGGTATCATTGCAGCACTGGGGCCAGATGGTAAGCCCTCCCGTATCGTAGT
TATCTACACGACGGGGAGTCAGGCAACTATGGATGAACGAAATAGACAGATCGCTGAGATAGGTGCCTCA
CTGATTAAGCATTGGTAACTGTCAGACCAAGTTTACTCATATATACTTTAGATTGATTTAAAACTTCATT
TTTAATTTAAAAGGATCTAGGTGAAGATCCTTTTTGATAATCTCATGACCAAAATCCCTTAACGTGAGTT
TTCGTTCCACTGAGCGTCAGACCCCGTAGAAAAGATCAAAGGATCTTCTTGAGATCCTTTTTTTCTGCGC
GTAATCTGCTGCTTGCAAACAAAAAAACCACCGCTACCAGCGGTGGTTTGTTTGCCGGATCAAGAGCTAC
CAACTCTTTTTCCGAAGGTAACTGGCTTCAGCAGAGCGCAGATACCAAATACTGTTCTTCTAGTGTAGCC
GTAGTTAGGCCACCACTTCAAGAACTCTGTAGCACCGCCTACATACCTCGCTCTGCTAATCCTGTTACCA
GTGGCTGCTGCCAGTGGCGATAAGTCGTGTCTTACCGGGTTGGACTCAAGACGATAGTTACCGGATAAGG
CGCAGCGGTCGGGCTGAACGGGGGGTTCGTGCACACAGCCCAGCTTGGAGCGAACGACCTACACCGAACT
GAGATACCTACAGCGTGAGCTATGAGAAAGCGCCACGCTTCCCGAAGGGAGAAAGGCGGACAGGTATCCG
GTAAGCGGCAGGGTCGGAACAGGAGAGCGCACGAGGGAGCTTCCAGGGGGAAACGCCTGGTATCTTTATA
GTCCTGTCGGGTTTCGCCACCTCTGACTTGAGCGTCGATTTTTGTGATGCTCGTCAGGGGGGCGGAGCCT
ATGGAAAAACGCCAGCAACGCGGCCTTTTTACGGTTCCTGGCCTTTTGCTGGCCTTTTGCTCACATGTTC
TTTCCTGCGTTATCCCCTGATTCTGTGGATAACCGTATTACCGCCTTTGAGTGAGCTGATACCGCTCGCC
GCAGCCGAACGACCGAGCGCAGCGAGTCAGTGAGCGAGGAAGCGGAAGAGCGCCCAATACGCAAACCGCC
TCTCCCCGCGCGTTGGCCGATTCATTAATGCAGCTGGCACGACAGGTTTCCCGACTGGAAAGCGGGCAGT
GAGCGCAACGCAATTAATGTGAGTTAGCTCACTCATTAGGCACCCCAGGC
